Addgene plasmid #186685: Stx3
Purpose: Expresses Syntaxin 3 in E. Coli
Depositing lab: Axel Brunger. Depositing organization: Stanford University. Publication: Inhibition of calcium-triggered secretion by hydrocarbon-stapled peptides. Lai Y, Fois G, Flores JR, Tuvim MJ, Zhou Q, Yang K, Leitz J, Peters J, Zhang Y, Pfuetzner RA, Esquivies L, Jones P, Frick M, Dickey BF, Brunger AT. Nature. 2022 Mar;603(7903):949-956. doi: 10.1038/s41586-022-04543-1. Epub 2022 Mar 23. PubMed 35322233.
Backbone
  Vector backbone: pTEV5
  Vector type: Bacterial Expression
Growth in bacteria
  Bacterial resistance: Ampicillin, 100 μg/mL
  Growth temperature: 37°C
  Growth strain: DH5alpha
  Copy number: Unknown
Gene/Insert
  Gene/Insert name: Syntaxin 3
  Species: R. norvegicus (rat)
  Tag / fusion protein: 6 his tag (N terminal on insert)
Terms and licenses: Academic/Nonprofit Terms; Industry Terms: Not Available to Industry
How to cite: Stx3 was a gift from Axel Brunger (Addgene plasmid # 186685 ; http://n2t.net/addgene:186685 ; RRID:Addgene_186685)
