[The description below was written by a language model from this plasmid's Addgene catalogue record and pLannotate feature annotations shown in this document.]
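Description:
Stx3 is a bacterial expression plasmid built on the pTEV5 backbone for producing rat (Rattus norvegicus) Syntaxin 3 in E. coli. The sequenced record is 4,927 nt and carries a high-copy ColE1/pUC-type origin of replication together with a complete β-lactamase gene and its promoter, so the plasmid is maintained under ampicillin selection. Short fragments annotated as KanR, lacZα, rrnB T1/T2 terminators and a 5S rRNA segment appear to be backbone remnants rather than functional parts of the expression unit.

The payload is a single T7-driven cassette. A T7 promoter is immediately followed by a lac operator, then the Syntaxin 3 coding sequence of roughly 870 bp, and a T7 terminator closes the unit. The plasmid also encodes lacI with its own promoter, so the Lac repressor holds the operator-controlled T7 promoter off until an inducer such as IPTG is added. Expression therefore requires a host that supplies T7 RNA polymerase. The catalogue entry lists an N-terminal 6xHis tag on the insert, which would allow purification by metal-affinity chromatography. This tag is not separately annotated in the feature table, though there is unannotated space between the operator and the start of the STX3 match where it could lie. The automated annotation labels the coding sequence by its closest match, human STX3, whereas the depositor states the species as rat; this likely reflects the conservation of the orthologues.

The record supports use for recombinant production of Syntaxin 3, a SNARE protein involved in membrane fusion. The associated publication concerns inhibition of calcium-triggered secretion by stapled peptides.
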