Features (pLannotate 1.2.2; 14 found; start..end, strand, type, name):
    239..827     +  rep_origin     ori: high-copy-number ColE1/pMB1/pBR322/pUC origin of replication
   1052..1069    +  terminator     rrnB T2 terminator (fragment): transcription terminator T2 from the E. coli rrnB gene
   1094..1113    -  CDS            lacZα (fragment): LacZα fragment of β-galactosidase; lacZ fragment
   1576..1594    +  promoter       T7 promoter: promoter for bacteriophage T7 RNA polymerase
   1595..1619    +  protein_bind   lac operator: The lac repressor binds to the lac operator to inhibit transcription in E. coli. This inhibition can be relieved by adding lactose or isopropyl-β-D-thiogalactopyranoside (IPTG). lac repressor encoded by lacI
   1733..2599    +  CDS            STX3: STX3_HUMAN - Also known as STX3A. Experimental evidence at protein level: Swiss-Prot protein existence level 1. Potentially involved in docking of synaptic vesicles at presynaptic active zones. From Homo sapiens (Human).
   2607..2654    +  terminator     T7 terminator: transcription terminator for bacteriophage T7 RNA polymerase
   2714..2754    -  terminator     rrnB T1 terminator (fragment): transcription terminator T1 from the E. coli rrnB gene
   2756..2871    -  ncRNA          5S rRNA: Accession: RF00001 - 5S ribosomal RNA
   2902..2926    +  CDS            KanR (fragment): aminoglycoside phosphotransferase; aph(3')-Ia; confers resistance to kanamycin
   2956..3052    +  promoter       AmpR promoter (fragment): bla
   3055..3915    +  CDS            AmpR: β-lactamase; bla; confers resistance to ampicillin, carbenicillin, and related antibiotics
   3924..3997    +  promoter       lacI promoter (fragment): lacI
   3998..150     +  CDS            lacI (across the origin): LACI_ECOLI - Experimental evidence at protein level: Swiss-Prot protein existence level 1. Repressor of the lactose operon. Binds allolactose as an inducer. From Escherichia coli (strain K12).
>Addgene plasmid #186685 | Stx3 | addgene full sequence | sequence record 368913 | Addgene NGS Result
CAGGCGGTGAAGGGCAATCAGCTGTTGCCAGTCTCACTGGTGAAAAGAAAAACCACCCTGGCGCCCAATA
CGCAAACCGCCTCTCCCCGCGCGTTGGCCGATTCATTAATGCAGCTGGCACGACAGGTTTCCCGACTGGA
AAGCGGGCAGTGACTCATGACCAAAATCCCTTAACGTGAGTTACGCGCGCGTCGTTCCACTGAGCGTCAG
ACCCCGTAGAAAAGATCAAAGGATCTTCTTGAGATCCTTTTTTTCTGCGCGTAATCTGCTGCTTGCAAAC
AAAAAAACCACCGCTACCAGCGGTGGTTTGTTTGCCGGATCAAGAGCTACCAACTCTTTTTCCGAAGGTA
ACTGGCTTCAGCAGAGCGCAGATACCAAATACTGTTCTTCTAGTGTAGCCGTAGTTAGCCCACCACTTCA
AGAACTCTGTAGCACCGCCTACATACCTCGCTCTGCTAATCCTGTTACCAGTGGCTGCTGCCAGTGGCGA
TAAGTCGTGTCTTACCGGGTTGGACTCAAGACGATAGTTACCGGATAAGGCGCAGCGGTCGGGCTGAACG
GGGGGTTCGTGCACACAGCCCAGCTTGGAGCGAACGACCTACACCGAACTGAGATACCTACAGCGTGAGC
TATGAGAAAGCGCCACGCTTCCCGAAGGGAGAAAGGCGGACAGGTATCCGGTAAGCGGCAGGGTCGGAAC
AGGAGAGCGCACGAGGGAGCTTCCAGGGGGAAACGCCTGGTATCTTTATAGTCCTGTCGGGTTTCGCCAC
CTCTGACTTGAGCGTCGATTTTTGTGATGCTCGTCAGGGGGGCGGAGCCTATGGAAAAACGCCAGCAACG
CGGCCTTTTTACGGTTCCTGGCCTTTTGCTGGCCTTTTGCTCACATGTTCTTTCCTGCGTTATCCCCTGA
TTCTGTGGATAACCGTATTACCGCCTTTGAGTGAGCTGATACCGCTCGCCGCAGCCGAACGACCGAGCGC
AGCGAGTCAGTGAGCGAGGAAGCGGAAGGCGAGAGTAGGGAACTGCCAGGCATCAAACTAAGCAGAAGGC
CCCTGACGGATGGCCTTTTTGCGTTTCTACAAACTCTTTCTGTGTTGTAAAACGACGGCCAGTCTTAAGC
TCGGGCCCCCTGGGCGGTTCTGATAACGAGTAATCGTTAATCCGCAAATAACGTAAAAACCCGCTTCGGC
GGGTTTTTTTATGGGGGGAGTTTAGGGAAAGAGCATTTGTCAGAATATTTAAGGGCGCCTGTCACTTTGC
TTGATATATGAGAATTATTTAACCTTATAAATGAGAAAAAAGCAACGCACTTTAAATAAGATACGTTGCT
TTTTCGATTGATGAACACCTATAATTAAACTATTCATCTATTATTTATGATTTTTTGTATATACAATATT
TCTAGTTTGTTAAAGAGAATTAAGAAAATAAATCTCGAAAATAATAAAGGGAAAATCAGTTTTTGATATC
AAAATTATACATGTCAACGATAATACAAAATATAATACAAACTATAAGATGTTATCAGTATTTATTATCA
TTTAGAATAAATTTTGTGTCGCCCTTCCGCGAAATTAATACGACTCACTATAGGGGAATTGTGAGCGGAT
AACAATTCCCCTCTAGAAATAATTTTGTTTAACTTTTAAGGAGGTAAAAAATGCATCATCATCATCACCA
CGAAAATCTGTATTTCCAATCTGGCATTAGCGGTGGCGGCGGCGGCATTCTGATGAAAGATCGTCTGGAG
CAACTGAAAGCGAAACAGCTGACGCAAGACGACGACACCGACGCTGTTGAGATCGCGATCGACAACACTG
CGTTCATGGACGAATTCTTTTCTGAGATCGAAGAGACTCGCCTGAATATTGATAAGATCAGCGAACACGT
GGAAGAGGCGAAAAAGTTGTATAGCATCATCCTGTCCGCCCCGATCCCGGAGCCGAAAACCAAAGACGAC
CTGGAGCAATTGACGACCGAGATCAAAAAGCGTGCAAACAACGTTCGCAACAAGCTGAAGTCCATGGAAA
AGCATATTGAAGAAGATGAAGTCCGTTCCAGCGCGGATCTGCGTATTCGTAAGAGCCAGCACAGCGTCCT
GAGCCGTAAGTTTGTCGAAGTGATGACCAAGTACAACGAAGCCCAAGTGGACTTTCGCGAGCGCAGCAAG
GGTCGTATCCAGCGTCAGCTGGAAATTACGGGTAAAAAGACCACCGATGAAGAATTAGAAGAAATGCTGG
AGTCGGGTAATCCGGCCATTTTTACGAGCGGTATCATTGACAGCCAGATCAGCAAACAAGCACTGAGCGA
GATTGAGGGTCGCCACAAAGATATTGTTCGTCTGGAGAGCAGCATTAAAGAATTGCACGATATGTTCATG
GATATCGCGATGCTGGTCGAGAATCAGGGCGAGATGCTCGATAATATTGAGCTGAACGTTATGCACACCG
TCGACCACGTCGAGAAAGCGCGTTGCGAAACCAAAAAAGCTGTGAAGTACCAGAGCCAGGCACGCAAGAA
ACTGATTATCATTATCGTGTTGGTTGTGGTGCTGCTGGGTATCCTTGCACTGATCATTGGTCTGAGCGTT
GGTCTGAATTAACCCCCTAGCATAACCCCTTGGGGCCTCTAAACGGGTCTTGAGGGGTTTTTTGCCCCTG
AGACGCGTCAATCGAGTTCGTACCTAAGGGCGACACCCCATAATTAGCCCGGGCGAAAGGCCCAGTCTTT
CGACTGAGCCTTTCGTTTTATTTGATGCCTGGCAGTTCCCTACTCTCGCATGGGGAGTCCCCACACTACC
ATCGGCGCTACGGCGTTTCACTTCTGAGTTCGGCATGGGGTCAGGTGGGACCACCGCGCTACTGCCGCCA
GGCAAACAAGGGGTGTTATGAGCCATATTCAGGTATAAATGGGCTCGCGATAATGTTCAGAATTGGTTAA
TTGGTTGTAACACTGACCCCTATTTGTTTATTTTTCTAAATACATTCAAATATGTATCCGCTCATGAGAC
AATAACCCTGATAAATGCTTCAATAATATTGAAAAAGGAAGAATATGAGTATTCAACATTTCCGTGTCGC
CCTTATTCCCTTTTTTGCGGCATTTTGCCTTCCTGTTTTTGCTCACCCAGAAACGCTGGTGAAAGTAAAA
GATGCTGAAGATCAGTTGGGTGCACGAGTGGGTTACATCGAACTGGATCTCAACAGCGGTAAGATCCTTG
AGAGTTTTCGCCCCGAAGAACGTTTTCCAATGATGAGCACTTTTAAAGTTCTGCTATGTGGCGCGGTATT
ATCCCGTATTGACGCCGGGCAAGAGCAACTCGGTCGCCGCATACACTATTCTCAGAATGACTTGGTTGAG
TACTCACCAGTCACAGAAAAGCATCTTACGGATGGCATGACAGTAAGAGAATTATGCAGTGCTGCCATAA
CCATGAGTGATAACACTGCGGCCAACTTACTTCTGACAACGATCGGAGGACCGAAGGAGCTAACCGCTTT
TTTGCACAACATGGGGGATCATGTAACTCGCCTTGATCGTTGGGAACCGGAGCTGAATGAAGCCATACCA
AACGACGAGCGTGACACCACGATGCCTGTAGCGATGGCAACAACGTTGCGCAAACTATTAACTGGCGAAC
TACTTACTCTAGCTTCCCGGCAACAATTAATAGACTGGATGGAGGCGGATAAAGTTGCAGGACCACTTCT
GCGCTCGGCCCTTCCGGCTGGCTGGTTTATTGCTGATAAATCCGGAGCCGGTGAGCGTGGTTCTCGCGGT
ATCATCGCAGCGCTGGGGCCAGATGGTAAGCCCTCCCGTATCGTAGTTATCTACACGACGGGGAGTCAGG
CAACTATGGATGAACGAAATAGACAGATCGCTGAGATAGGTGCCTCACTGATTAAGCATTGGTAAGCGGC
GCGCCATCGAATGGCGCAAAACCTTTCGCGGTATGGCATGATAGCGCCCGGAAGAGAGTCAATTCAGGGT
GGTGAATATGAAACCAGTAACGTTATACGATGTCGCAGAGTATGCCGGTGTCTCTTATCAGACCGTTTCC
CGCGTGGTGAACCAGGCCAGCCACGTTTCTGCGAAAACGCGGGAAAAAGTGGAAGCGGCGATGGCGGAGC
TGAATTACATTCCCAACCGCGTGGCACAACAACTGGCGGGCAAACAGTCGTTGCTGATTGGCGTTGCCAC
CTCCAGTCTGGCCCTGCACGCGCCGTCGCAAATTGTCGCGGCGATTAAATCTCGCGCCGATCAACTGGGT
GCCAGCGTGGTGGTGTCGATGGTAGAACGAAGCGGCGTCGAAGCCTGTAAAGCGGCGGTGCACAATCTTC
TCGCGCAACGCGTCAGTGGGCTGATCATTAACTATCCGCTGGATGACCAGGATGCCATTGCTGTGGAAGC
TGCCTGCACTAATGTTCCGGCGTTATTTCTTGATGTCTCTGACCAGACACCCATCAACAGTATTATTTTC
TCCCATGAGGACGGTACGCGACTGGGCGTGGAGCATCTGGTCGCATTGGGTCACCAGCAAATCGCGCTGT
TAGCGGGCCCATTAAGTTCTGTCTCGGCGCGTCTGCGTCTGGCTGGCTGGCATAAATATCTCACTCGCAA
TCAAATTCAGCCGATAGCGGAACGGGAAGGCGACTGGAGTGCCATGTCCGGTTTTCAACAAACCATGCAA
ATGCTGAATGAGGGCATCGTTCCCACTGCGATGCTGGTTGCCAACGATCAGATGGCGCTGGGCGCAATGC
GCGCCATTACCGAGTCCGGGCTGCGCGTTGGTGCGGATATCTCGGTAGTGGGATACGACGATACCGAAGA
TAGCTCATGTTATATCCCGCCGTTAACCACCATCAAACAGGATTTTCGCCTGCTGGGGCAAACCAGCGTG
GACCGCTTGCTGCAACTCTCTCAGGGC
